>Addgene plasmid #77056 | STK24 gRNA (BRDN0001144978) | addgene full sequence | sequence record 187030 | Addgene Assembled Sequence
CCCGGGTGCAAAGATGGATAAAGTTTTAAACAGAGAGGAATCTTTGCAGCTAATGGACCTTCTAGGTCTT
GAAAGGAGTGGGAATTGGCTCCGGTGCCCGTCAGTGGGCAGAGCGCACATCGCCCACAGTCCCCGAGAAG
TTGGGGGGAGGGGTCGGCAATTGATCCGGTGCCTAGAGAAGGTGGCGCGGGGTAAACTGGGAAAGTGATG
TCGTGTACTGGCTCCGCCTTTTTCCCGAGGGTGGGGGAGAACCGTATATAAGTGCAGTAGTCGCCGTGAA
CGTTCTTTTTCGCAACGGGTTTGCCGCCAGAACACAGGTAAGTGCCGTGTGTGGTTCCCGCGGGCCTGGC
CTCTTTACGGGTTATGGCCCTTGCGTGCCTTGAATTACTTCCACCTGGCTGCAGTACGTGATTCTTGATC
CCGAGCTTCGGGTTGGAAGTGGGTGGGAGAGTTCGAGGCCTTGCGCTTAAGGAGCCCCTTCGCCTCGTGC
TTGAGTTGAGGCCTGGCCTGGGCGCTGGGGCCGCCGCGTGCGAATCTGGTGGCACCTTCGCGCCTGTCTC
GCTGCTTTCGATAAGTCTCTAGCCATTTAAAATTTTTGATGACCTGCTGCGACGCTTTTTTTCTGGCAAG
ATAGTCTTGTAAATGCGGGCCAAGATCTGCACACTGGTATTTCGGTTTTTGGGGCCGCGGGCGGCGACGG
GGCCCGTGCGTCCCAGCGCACATGTTCGGCGAGGCGGGGCCTGCGAGCGCGGCCACCGAGAATCGGACGG
GGGTAGTCTCAAGCTGGCCGGCCTGCTCTGGTGCCTGGCCTCGCGCCGCCGTGTATCGCCCCGCCCTGGG
CGGCAAGGCTGGCCCGGTCGGCACCAGTTGCGTGAGCGGAAAGATGGCCGCTTCCCGGCCCTGCTGCAGG
GAGCTCAAAATGGAGGACGCGGCGCTCGGGAGAGCGGGCGGGTGAGTCACCCACACAAAGGAAAAGGGCC
TTTCCGTCCTCAGCCGTCGCTTCATGTGACTCCACGGAGTACCGGGCGCCGTCCAGGCACCTCGATTAGT
TCTCGAGCTTTTGGAGTACGTCGTCTTTAGGTTGGGGGGAGGGGTTTTATGCGATGGAGTTTCCCCACAC
TGAGTGGGTGGAGACTGAAGTTAGGCCAGCTTGGCACTTGATGTAATTCTCCTTGGAATTTGCCCTTTTT
GAGTTTGGATCTTGGTTCATTCTCAAGCCTCAGACAGTGGTTCAAAGTTTTTTTCTTCCATTTCAGGTGT
CGTGACGTACGGCCACCATGACCGAGTACAAGCCCACGGTGCGCCTCGCCACCCGCGACGACGTCCCCAG
GGCCGTACGCACCCTCGCCGCCGCGTTCGCCGACTACCCCGCCACGCGCCACACCGTCGATCCGGACCGC
CACATCGAGCGGGTCACCGAGCTGCAAGAACTCTTCCTCACGCGCGTCGGGCTCGACATCGGCAAGGTGT
GGGTCGCGGACGACGGCGCCGCCGTGGCGGTCTGGACCACGCCGGAGAGCGTCGAAGCGGGGGCGGTGTT
CGCCGAGATCGGCCCGCGCATGGCCGAGTTGAGCGGTTCCCGGCTGGCCGCGCAGCAACAGATGGAAGGC
CTCCTGGCGCCGCACCGGCCCAAGGAGCCCGCGTGGTTCCTGGCCACCGTCGGAGTCTCGCCCGACCACC
AGGGCAAGGGTCTGGGCAGCGCCGTCGTGCTCCCCGGAGTGGAGGCGGCCGAGCGCGCCGGGGTGCCCGC
CTTCCTGGAGACCTCCGCGCCCCGCAACCTCCCCTTCTACGAGCGGCTCGGCTTCACCGTCACCGCCGAC
GTCGAGGTGCCCGAAGGACCGCGCACCTGGTGCATGACCCGCAAGCCCGGTGCCTGAACGCGTTAAGTCG
ACAATCAACCTCTGGATTACAAAATTTGTGAAAGATTGACTGGTATTCTTAACTATGTTGCTCCTTTTAC
GCTATGTGGATACGCTGCTTTAATGCCTTTGTATCATGCTATTGCTTCCCGTATGGCTTTCATTTTCTCC
TCCTTGTATAAATCCTGGTTGCTGTCTCTTTATGAGGAGTTGTGGCCCGTTGTCAGGCAACGTGGCGTGG
TGTGCACTGTGTTTGCTGACGCAACCCCCACTGGTTGGGGCATTGCCACCACCTGTCAGCTCCTTTCCGG
GACTTTCGCTTTCCCCCTCCCTATTGCCACGGCGGAACTCATCGCCGCCTGCCTTGCCCGCTGCTGGACA
GGGGCTCGGCTGTTGGGCACTGACAATTCCGTGGTGTTGTCGGGGAAATCATCGTCCTTTCCTTGGCTGC
TCGCCTGTGTTGCCACCTGGATTCTGCGCGGGACGTCCTTCTGCTACGTCCCTTCGGCCCTCAATCCAGC
GGACCTTCCTTCCCGCGGCCTGCTGCCGGCTCTGCGGCCTCTTCCGCGTCTTCGCCTTCGCCCTCAGACG
AGTCGGATCTCCCTTTGGGCCGCCTCCCCGCGTCGACTTTAAGACCAATGACTTACAAGGCAGCTGTAGA
TCTTAGCCACTTTTTAAAAGAAAAGGGGGGACTGGAAGGGCTAATTCACTCCCAACGAAGACAAGATCTG
CTTTTTGCTTGTACTGGGTCTCTCTGGTTAGACCAGATCTGAGCCTGGGAGCTCTCTGGCTAACTAGGGA
ACCCACTGCTTAAGCCTCAATAAAGCTTGCCTTGAGTGCTTCAAGTAGTGTGTGCCCGTCTGTTGTGTGA
CTCTGGTAACTAGAGATCCCTCAGACCCTTTTAGTCAGTGTGGAAAATCTCTAGCAGTACGTATAGTAGT
TCATGTCATCTTATTATTCAGTATTTATAACTTGCAAAGAAATGAATATCAGAGAGTGAGAGGAACTTGT
TTATTGCAGCTTATAATGGTTACAAATAAAGCAATAGCATCACAAATTTCACAAATAAAGCATTTTTTTC
ACTGCATTCTAGTTGTGGTTTGTCCAAACTCATCAATGTATCTTATCATGTCTGGCTCTAGCTATCCCGC
CCCTAACTCCGCCCATCCCGCCCCTAACTCCGCCCAGTTCCGCCCATTCTCCGCCCCATGGCTGACTAAT
TTTTTTTATTTATGCAGAGGCCGAGGCCGCCTCGGCCTCTGAGCTATTCCAGAAGTAGTGAGGAGGCTTT
TTTGGAGGCCTAGGGACGTACCCAATTCGCCCTATAGTGAGTCGTATTACGCGCGCTCACTGGCCGTCGT
TTTACAACGTCGTGACTGGGAAAACCCTGGCGTTACCCAACTTAATCGCCTTGCAGCACATCCCCCTTTC
GCCAGCTGGCGTAATAGCGAAGAGGCCCGCACCGATCGCCCTTCCCAACAGTTGCGCAGCCTGAATGGCG
AATGGG
[124 nt withheld, positions 3367-3490]
C
[91 nt withheld, positions 3492-3582]
A
[49 nt withheld, positions 3584-3632]
CCTTTGACGTTGGAGTCCACGTTCTTT
[37 nt withheld, positions 3660-3696]
ACCCTATCTCGGTCTATTCTTTTGATTTATAAGGGATTTTGCCGATTTCGGCCTATTGGTTAAAAAATGA
GCTGATTTAACAAAAATTTAACGCGAATTTTAACAAAATATTAACGCTTACAATTTAGGTGGCACTTTTC
GGGGAAATGTGCGCGGAACCCCTATTTGTTTATTTTTCTAAATACATTCAAATATGTATCCGCTCATGAG
ACAATAACCCTGATAAATGCTTCAATAATATTGAAAAAGGAAGAGTATGAGTATTCAACATTTCCGTGTC
GCCCTTATTCCCTTTTTTGCGGCATTTTGCCTTCCTGTTTTTGCTCACCCAGAAACGCTGGTGAAAGTAA
AAGATGCTGAAGATCAGTTGGGTGCACGAGTGGGTTACATCGAACTGGATCTCAACAGCGGTAAGATCCT
TGAGAGTTTTCGCCCCGAAGAACGTTTTCCAATGATGAGCACTTTTAAAGTTCTGCTATGTGGCGCGGTA
TTATCCCGTATTGACGCCGGGCAAGAGCAACTCGGTCGCCGCATACACTATTCTCAGAATGACTTGGTTG
AGTACTCACCAGTCACAGAAAAGCATCTTACGGATGGCATGACAGTAAGAGAATTATGCAGTGCTGCCAT
AACCATGAGTGATAACACTGCGGCCAACTTACTTCTGACAACGATCGGAGGACCGAAGGAGCTAACCGCT
TTTTTGCACAACATGGGGGATCATGTAACTCGCCTTGATCGTTGGGAACCGGAGCTGAATGAAGCCATAC
CAAACGACGAGCGTGACACCACGATGCCTGTAGCAATGGCAACAACGTTGCGCAAACTATTAACTGGCGA
ACTACTTACTCTAGCTTCCCGGCAACAATTAATAGACTGGATGGAGGCGGATAAAGTTGCAGGACCACTT
CTGCGCTCGGCCCTTCCGGCTGGCTGGTTTATTGCTGATAAATCTGGAGCCGGTGAGCGTGGGTCTCGCG
GTATCATTGCAGCACTGGGGCCAGATGGTAAGCCCTCCCGTATCGTAGTTATCTACACGACGGGGAGTCA
GGCAACTATGGATGAACGAAATAGACAGATCGCTGAGATAGGTGCCTCACTGATTAAGCATTGGTAACTG
TCAGACCAAGTTTACTCATATATACTTTAGATTGATTTAAAACTTCATTTTTAATTTAAAAGGATCTAGG
TGAAGATCCTTTTTGATAATCTCATGACCAAAATCCCTTAACGTGAGTTTTCGTTCCACTGAGCGTCAGA
CCCCGTAGAAAAGATCAAAGGATCTTCTTGAGATCCTTTTTTTCTGCGCGTAATCTGCTGCTTGCAAACA
AAAAAACCACCGCTACCAGCGGTGGTTTGTTTGCCGGATCAAGAGCTACCAACTCTTTTTCCGAAGGTAA
CTGGCTTCAGCAGAGCGCAGATACCAAATACTGTTCTTCTAGTGTAGCCGTAGTTAGGCCACCACTTCAA
GAACTCTGTAGCACCGCCTACATACCTCGCTCTGCTAATCCTGTTACCAGTGGCTGCTGCCAGTGGCGAT
AAGTCGTGTCTTACCGGGTTGGACTCAAGACGATAGTTACCGGATAAGGCGCAGCGGTCGGGCTGAACGG
GGGGTTCGTGCACACAGCCCAGCTTGGAGCGAACGACCTACACCGAACTGAGATACCTACAGCGTGAGCT
ATGAGAAAGCGCCACGCTTCCCGAAGGGAGAAAGGCGGACAGGTATCCGGTAAGCGGCAGGGTCGGAACA
GGAGAGCGCACGAGGGAGCTTCCAGGGGGAAACGCCTGGTATCTTTATAGTCCTGTCGGGTTTCGCCACC
TCTGACTTGAGCGTCGATTTTTGTGATGCTCGTCAGGGGGGCGGAGCCTATGGAAAAACGCCAGCAACGC
GGCCTTTTTACGGTTCCTGGCCTTTTGCTGGCCTTTTGCTCACATGTTCTTTCCTGCGTTATCCCCTGAT
TCTGTGGATAACCGTATTACCGCCTTTGAGTGAGCTGATACCGCTCGCCGCAGCCGAACGACCGAGCGCA
GCGAGTCAGTGAGCGAGGAAGCGGAAGAGCGCCCAATACGCAAACCGCCTCTCCCCGCGCGTTGGCCGAT
TCATTAATGCAGCTGGCACGACAGGTTTCCCGACTGGAAAGCGGGCAGTGAGCGCAACGCAATTAATGTG
AGTTAGCTCACTCATTAGGCACCCCAGGCTTTACACTTTATGCTTCCGGCTCGTATGTTGTGTGGAATTG
TGAGCGGATAACAATTTCACACAGGAAACAGCTATGACCATGATTACGCCAAGCGCGCAATTAACCCTCA
CTAAAGGGAACAAAAGCTGGAGCTGCAAGCTTAATGTAGTCTTATGCAATACTCTTGTAGTCTTGCAACA
TGGTAACGATGAGTTAGCAACATGCCTTACAAGGAGAGAAAAAGCACCGTGCATGCCGATTGGTGGAAGT
AAGGTGGTACGATCGTGCCTTATTAGGAAGGCAACAGACGGGTCTGACATGGATTGGACGAACCACTGAA
TTGCCGCATTGCAGAGATATTGTATTTAAGTGCCTAGCTCGATACATAAACGGGTCTCTCTGGTTAGACC
AGATCTGAGCCTGGGAGCTCTCTGGCTAACTAGGGAACCCACTGCTTAAGCCTCAATAAAGCTTGCCTTG
AGTGCTTCAAGTAGTGTGTGCCCGTCTGTTGTGTGACTCTGGTAACTAGAGATCCCTCAGACCCTTTTAG
TCAGTGTGGAAAATCTCTAGCAGTGGCGCCCGAACAGGGACTTGAAAGCGAAAGGGAAACCAGAGGAGCT
CTCTCGACGCAGGACTCGGCTTGCTGAAGCGCGCACGGCAAGAGGCGAGGGGCGGCGACTGGTGAGTACG
CCAAAAATTTTGACTAGCGGAGGCTAGAAGGAGAGAGATGGGTGCGAGAGCGTCAGTATTAAGCGGGGGA
GAATTAGATCGCGATGGGAAAAAATTCGGTTAAGGCCAGGGGGAAAGAAAAAATATAAATTAAAACATAT
AGTATGGGCAAGCAGGGAGCTAGAACGATTCGCAGTTAATCCTGGCCTGTTAGAAACATCAGAAGGCTGT
AGACAAATACTGGGACAGCTACAACCATCCCTTCAGACAGGATCAGAAGAACTTAGATCATTATATAATA
CAGTAGCAACCCTCTATTGTGTGCATCAAAGGATAGAGATAAAAGACACCAAGGAAGCTTTAGACAAGAT
AGAGGAAGAGCAAAACAAAAGTAAGACCACCGCACAGCAAGCGGCCGCTGATCTTCAGACCTGGAGGAGG
AGATATGAGGGACAATTGGAGAAGTGAATTATATAAATATAAAGTAGTAAAAATTGAACCATTAGGAGTA
GCACCCACCAAGGCAAAGAGAAGAGTGGTGCAGAGAGAAAAAAGAGCAGTGGGAATAGGAGCTTTGTTCC
TTGGGTTCTTGGGAGCAGCAGGAAGCACTATGGGCGCAGCGTCAATGACGCTGACGGTACAGGCCAGACA
ATTATTGTCTGGTATAGTGCAGCAGCAGAACAATTTGCTGAGGGCTATTGAGGCGCAACAGCATCTGTTG
CAACTCACAGTCTGGGGCATCAAGCAGCTCCAGGCAAGAATCCTGGCTGTGGAAAGATACCTAAAGGATC
AACAGCTCCTGGGGATTTGGGGTTGCTCTGGAAAACTCATTTGCACCACTGCTGTGCCTTGGAATGCTAG
TTGGAGTAATAAATCTCTGGAACAGATTTGGAATCACACGACCTGGATGGAGTGGGACAGAGAAATTAAC
AATTACACAAGCTTAATACACTCCTTAATTGAAGAATCGCAAAACCAGCAAGAAAAGAATGAACAAGAAT
TATTGGAATTAGATAAATGGGCAAGTTTGTGGAATTGGTTTAACATAACAAATTGGCTGTGGTATATAAA
ATTATTCATAATGATAGTAGGAGGCTTGGTAGGTTTAAGAATAGTTTTTGCTGTACTTTCTATAGTGAAT
AGAGTTAGGCAGGGATATTCACCATTATCGTTTCAGACCCACCTCCCAACCCCGAGGGGACCCAGAGAGG
GCCTATTTCCCATGATTCCTTCATATTTGCATATACGATACAAGGCTGTTAGAGAGATAATTAGAATTAA
TTTGACTGTAAACACAAAGATATTAGTACAAAATACGTGACGTAGAAAGTAATAATTTCTTGGGTAGTTT
GCAGTTTTAAAATTATGTTTTAAAATGGACTATCATATGCTTACCGTAACTTGAAAGTATTTCGATTTCT
TGGCTTTATATATCTTGTGGAAAGGACGAAACACCGTGACAATCGGACTCAGAAAGGTTTTAGAGCTAGA
AATAGCAAGTTAAAATAAGGCTAGTCCGTTATCAACTTGAAAAAGTGGCACCGAGTCGGTGCTTTTTTAA
GCTTGGCGTAACTAGATCTTGAGACAAATGGCAGTATTCATCCACAATTTTAAAAGAAAAGGGGGGATTG
GGGGGTACAGTGCAGGGGAAAGAATAGTAGACATAATAGCAACAGACATACAAACTAAAGAATTACAAAA
ACAAATTACAAAAATTCAAAATTTTCGGGTTTATTACAGGGACAGCAGAGATCCACTTTGGCGCCGGCTC
GAGGGGG
Features (pLannotate 1.2.2; 29 found; start..end, strand, type, name):
     14..80      +  CDS            small t antigen (fragment): SV40 (simian virus 40) small t antigen
    106..317     +  promoter       EF-1α core promoter: core promoter for human elongation factor EF-1α
    318..1256    +  intron         EF-1α intron A: intron upstream of the start codon of human EF-1α
   1278..1877    +  CDS            PuroR (fragment): puromycin N-acetyltransferase; pac from Streptomyces; confers resistance to puromycin
   1893..2481    +  misc_feature   WPRE: woodchuck hepatitis virus posttranscriptional regulatory element
   2532..2551    +  misc_feature   cPPT/CTS (fragment): central polypurine tract and central termination sequence of HIV-1
   2553..2786    +  LTR            3' LTR (ΔU3): self-inactivating 3' long terminal repeat (LTR) from HIV-1
   2864..2985    +  polyA_signal   SV40 poly(A) signal: SV40 polyadenylation signal
   3025..3160    +  rep_origin     SV40 ori: SV40 origin of replication
   3181..3199    -  promoter       T7 promoter: promoter for bacteriophage T7 RNA polymerase
   3207..3362    +  CDS            lacZα (fragment): LacZα fragment of β-galactosidase; lacZ fragment
   3367..3795    +  rep_origin     f1 ori (sequence partly withheld): f1 bacteriophage origin of replication; arrow indicates direction of (+) strand synthesis
   3848..3952    +  promoter       AmpR promoter: bla
   3953..4813    +  CDS            AmpR: β-lactamase; bla; confers resistance to ampicillin, carbenicillin, and related antibiotics
   4984..5572    +  rep_origin     ori: high-copy-number ColE1/pMB1/pBR322/pUC origin of replication
   5755..5847    +  CDS            lacI (fragment): lac repressor; lacI; The lac repressor binds to the lac operator to inhibit transcription in E. coli. This inhibition can be relieved by adding lactose or isopropyl-β-D-thiogalactopyranoside (IPTG).
   5860..5881    +  protein_bind   CAP binding site: CAP binding activates transcription in the presence of cAMP. E. coli catabolite activator protein
   5896..5926    +  promoter       lac promoter: promoter for the E. coli lac operon
   5934..5950    +  protein_bind   lac operator: The lac repressor binds to the lac operator to inhibit transcription in E. coli. This inhibition can be relieved by adding lactose or isopropyl-β-D-thiogalactopyranoside (IPTG). lac repressor encoded by lacI
   5995..6013    +  promoter       T3 promoter: promoter for bacteriophage T3 RNA polymerase
   6041..6267    +  promoter       RSV promoter: Rous sarcoma virus enhancer/promoter
   6268..6448    +  LTR            5' LTR (truncated): truncated 5' long terminal repeat (LTR) from HIV-1
   6495..6620    +  misc_feature   HIV-1 Ψ: packaging signal of human immunodeficiency virus type 1
   6604..6967    +  CDS            HIV-1 gag (fragment): gag protein from human immunodeficiency virus 1; gag
   7113..7346    +  misc_feature   RRE: The Rev response element (RRE) of HIV-1 allows for Rev-dependent mRNA export from the nucleus to the cytoplasm.
   7723..7749    +  CDS            Rev (fragment): human immunodeficiency virus 1 (HIV-1) Rev protein; rev; enhances nuclear export of unspliced and incompletely spliced viral mRNAs
   7753..7993    +  promoter       U6 promoter: RNA polymerase III promoter for human U6 snRNA
   8023..8098    +  misc_RNA       gRNA scaffold: guide RNA scaffold for the Streptococcus pyogenes CRISPR/Cas9 system
   8154..8271    +  misc_feature   cPPT/CTS: central polypurine tract and central termination sequence of HIV-1
