[The description below was written by a language model from this plasmid's Addgene catalogue record and pLannotate feature annotations shown in this document.]
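Description:
STK24 gRNA (BRDN0001144978) is a third-generation lentiviral guide RNA plasmid built on the lentiGuide-Puro backbone, designed to direct Streptococcus pyogenes Cas9 to the human STK24 gene (also known as MST3), which encodes a serine/threonine kinase. It is propagated in E. coli as a high-copy plasmid through a ColE1/pUC-type origin with ampicillin selection from the β-lactamase gene. The bacterial portion also carries an f1 origin, lac regulatory remnants and T7/T3 promoters, along with an SV40 origin and polyadenylation signal downstream of the viral cassette.

The transfer cassette is transcribed in packaging cells from an RSV promoter fused to a truncated HIV-1 5' LTR, making it Tat-independent. It contains the Ψ packaging signal with a gag fragment, the Rev response element for nuclear export of the genomic RNA, a cPPT/CTS element, and a self-inactivating ΔU3 3' LTR. Within this frame, a human U6 RNA polymerase III promoter drives the STK24-specific spacer joined to the SpCas9 gRNA scaffold. Downstream, the EF-1α core promoter with its intron A expresses puromycin N-acetyltransferase for selection of transduced mammalian cells, followed by a WPRE to enhance transcript expression.

The plasmid does not encode Cas9, so it must be paired with a separate Cas9 vector such as lentiCas9-Blast or used in cells that already express the nuclease. The guide was designed against several STK24 reference transcripts and belongs to a human kinome gRNA collection associated with work on optimized sgRNA design. It is suited to stable CRISPR knockout of STK24.
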