Addgene plasmid #77056: STK24 gRNA (BRDN0001144978)
Purpose: 3rd generation lentiviral gRNA plasmid targeting human STK24
Depositing lab: John Doench & David Root. Depositing organization: Broad Institute. Publication: Optimized sgRNA design to maximize activity and minimize off-target effects of CRISPR-Cas9. Doench JG, Fusi N, Sullender M, Hegde M, Vaimberg EW, Donovan KF, Smith I, Tothova Z, Wilen C, Orchard R, Virgin HW, Listgarten J, Root DE. Nat Biotechnol. 2016 Jan 18. doi: 10.1038/nbt.3437. PubMed 26780180.
Backbone
  Vector backbone: lentiGuide-Puro
  Backbone manufacturer: Zhang Lab (Addgene plasmid # 52963)
  Vector type: Mammalian Expression, Lentiviral, CRISPR
  Selectable markers: Puromycin
Growth in bacteria
  Bacterial resistance: Ampicillin, 100 μg/mL
  Growth temperature: 37°C
  Growth strain: DH5alpha
  Copy number: High Copy
Gene/Insert
  Gene/Insert name: STK24 (alt names: STK24; NM_001032296.3)
  gRNA/shRNA sequence: TGACAATCGGACTCAGAAAG
  Species: H. sapiens (human)
  Entrez Gene: STK24 (a.k.a. HEL-S-95, MST3, MST3B, STE20, STK3)
  Promoter: hU6
  Cloning method: Unknown
  Sequencing primers: 5′ U6-F; 3′ pS2-R
Terms and licenses: Academic/Nonprofit Terms; Industry Terms: Not Available to Industry
Depositor comments: The gRNA was designed to target the following Genbank reference sequence(s): NM_001032296.3,NM_001286649.1,NM_003576.4. Note that this plasmid does NOT contain Cas9. It should be used in conjunction with lentiCas9-Blast (Addgene #52962) or otherwise with cell lines already expressing Cas9. Browse the full kinome gRNA library at http://www.addgene.org/pooled-library/broadgpp-human-kinome/ or visit http://www.broadinstitute.org/rnai/public/ for detailed protocols and information.
How to cite: STK24 gRNA (BRDN0001144978) was a gift from John Doench & David Root (Addgene plasmid # 77056 ; http://n2t.net/addgene:77056 ; RRID:Addgene_77056)
