>Addgene plasmid #77056 | STK24 gRNA (BRDN0001144978) | depositor partial sequence | sequence record 144516 | Target Sequence
TGACAATCGGACTCAGAAAG
