>Addgene plasmid #77056 | STK24 gRNA (BRDN0001144978) | addgene partial sequence | sequence record 187029 | hU6-F
GTAGAAAGTAATAATTTCTTGGGTAGTTTGCAGTTTTAAAATTATGTTTTAAAATGGACTATCATATGCT
TACCGTAACTTGAAAGTATTTCGATTTCTTGGCTTTATATATCTTGTGGAAAGGACGAAACACCGTGACA
ATCGGACTCAGAAAGGTTTTAGAGCTAGAAATAGCAAGTTAAAATAAGGCTAGTCCGTTATCAACTTGAA
AAAGTGGCACCGAGTCGGTGCTTTTTTAAGCTTGGCGTAACTAGATCTTGAGACAAATGGCAGTATTCAT
CCACAATTTTAAAAGAAAAGGGGGGATTGGGGGGTACAGTGCAGGGGAAAGAATAGTAGACATAATAGCA
ACAGACATACAAACTAAAGAATTACAAAAACAAATTACAAAAATTCAAAATTTTCGGGTTTATTACAGGG
ACAGCAGAGATCCACTTTGGCGCCGGCTCGAGGGGGCCCGGGTGCAAAGATGGATAAAGTTTTAAACAGA
GAGGAATCTTTGCAGCTAATGGACCTTCTAGGTCTTGAAAGGAGTGGGAATTGGCTCCGGTGCCCGTCAG
TGGGCAGAGC
